>Addgene plasmid #86969 | pPD1R | depositor full sequence | sequence record 169640 | pPD1R sequence 8787 bps
TTCTTGAAGACGAAAGGGCCTCGTGATACGCCTATTTTTATAGGTTAATGTCATGATAATAATGGTTTCT
TAGACGTCAGGTGGCACTTTTCGGGGAAATGTGCGCGGAACCCCTATTTGTTTATTTTTCTAAATACATT
CAAATATGTATCCGCTCATGAGACAATAACCCTGATAAATGCTTCAATAATATTGAAAAAGGAAGAGTAT
GAGTATTCAACATTTCCGTGTCGCCCTTATTCCCTTTTTTGCGGCATTTTGCCTTCCTGTTTTTGCTCAC
CCAGAAACGCTGGTGAAAGTAAAAGATGCTGAAGATCAGTTGGGTGCACGAGTGGGTTACATCGAACTGG
ATCTCAACAGCGGTAAGATCCTTGAGAGTTTTCGCCCCGAAGAACGTTTTCCAATGATGAGCACTTTTAA
AGTTCTGCTATGTGGCGCGGTATTATCCCGTGTTGACGCCGGGCAAGAGCAACTCGGTCGCCGCATACAC
TATTCTCAGAATGACTTGGTTGAGTACTCACCAGTCACAGAAAAGCATCTTACGGATGGCATGACAGTAA
GAGAATTATGCAGTGCTGCCATAACCATGAGTGATAACACTGCGGCCAACTTACTTCTGACAACGATCGG
AGGACCGAAGGAGCTAACCGCTTTTTTGCACAACATGGGGGATCATGTAACTCGCCTTGATCGTTGGGAA
CCGGAGCTGAATGAAGCCATACCAAACGACGAGCGTGACACCACGATGCCTGCAGCAATGGCAACAACGT
TGCGCAAACTATTAACTGGCGAACTACTTACTCTAGCTTCCCGGCAACAATTAATAGACTGGATGGAGGC
GGATAAAGTTGCAGGACCACTTCTGCGCTCGGCCCTTCCGGCTGGCTGGTTTATTGCTGATAAATCTGGA
GCCGGTGAGCGTGGGTCTCGCGGTATCATTGCAGCACTGGGGCCAGATGGTAAGCCCTCCCGTATCGTAG
TTATCTACACGACGGGGAGTCAGGCAACTATGGATGAACGAAATAGACAGATCGCTGAGATAGGTGCCTC
ACTGATTAAGCATTGGTAACTGTCAGACCAAGTTTACTCATATATACTTTAGATTGATTTAAAACTTCAT
TTTTAATTTAAAAGGATCTAGGTGAAGATCCTTTTTGATAATCTCATGACCAAAATCCCTTAACGTGAGT
TTTCGTTCCACTGAGCGTCAGACCCCGTAGAAAAGATCAAAGGATCTTCTTGAGATCCTTTTTTTCTGCG
CGTAATCTGCTGCTTGCAAACAAAAAAACCACCGCTACCAGCGGTGGTTTGTTTGCCGGATCAAGAGCTA
CCAACTCTTTTTCCGAAGGTAACTGGCTTCAGCAGAGCGCAGATACCAAATACTGTCCTTCTAGTGTAGC
CGTAGTTAGGCCACCACTTCAAGAACTCTGTAGCACCGCCTACATACCTCGCTCTGCTAATCCTGTTACC
AGTGGCTGCTGCCAGTGGCGATAAGTCGTGTCTTACCGGGTTGGACTCAAGACGATAGTTACCGGATAAG
GCGCAGCGGTCGGGCTGAACGGGGGGTTCGTGCACACAGCCCAGCTTGGAGCGAACGACCTACACCGAAC
TGAGATACCTACAGCGTGAGCTATGAGAAAGCGCCACGCTTCCCGAAGGGAGAAAGGCGGACAGGTATCC
GGTAAGCGGCAGGGTCGGAACAGGAGAGCGCACGAGGGAGCTTCCAGGGGGAAACGCCTGGTATCTTTAT
AGTCCTGTCGGGTTTCGCCACCTCTGACTTGAGCGTCGATTTTTGTGATGCTCGTCAGGGGGGCGGAGCC
TATGGAAAAACGCCAGCAACGCGGCCTTTTTACGGTTCCTGGCCTTTTGCTGGCCTTTTGCTCACATGTT
CTTTCCTGCGTTATCCCCTGATTCTGTGGATAACCGTATTACCGCCTTTGAGTGAGCTGATACCGCTCGC
CGCAGCCGAACGACCGAGCGCAGCGAGTCAGTGAGCGAGGAAGCGGTTGAGCGCCTGATGCGGTATTTTC
TCCTTACGCATCTGTGCGGTATTTCACACCGCATATATGGTGCACTCTCAGTACAATCTGCTCTGATGCC
GCATAGTTAAGCCAGTATACACTCCGCTATCGCTACGTGACTGGGTCATGGCTGCGCCCCGACACCCGCC
AACACCCGCTGACGCGCCCTGACGGGCTTGTCTGCTCCCGGCATCCGCTTACAGACAAGCTGTGACCGTC
TCCGGGAGCTGCATGTGTCAGAGGTTTTCACCGTCATCACCGAAACGCGCGAGGCAGCTGCGGTAAAGCT
CATCAGCGTGGTCGTGAAGCGATTCACAGATGTCTGCCTGTTCATCCGCGTCCAGCTCGTTGAGTTTCTC
CAGAAGCGTTAATGTCTGGCTTCTGATAAAGCGGGCCATGTTAAGGGCGGTTTTTTCCTGTTTGGTCACT
GATGCCTCCGTGTAAGGGGGATTTCTGTTCATGGGGGTAATGATACCGATGAAACGAGAGAGGATGCTCA
CGATACGGGTTACTGATGATGAACATGCCCGGTTACTGGAACGTTGTGAGGGTAAACAACTGGCGGTATG
GATGCGGCGGGACCAGAGAAAAATCACTCAGGGTCAATGCCAGCGCTTCGTTAATACAGATGTAGGTGTT
CCACAGGGTAGCCAGCAGCATCCTGCGATGCAGATCCGGAACATAATGGTGCAGGGCGCTGACTTCCGCG
TTTCCAGACTTTACGAAACACGGAAACCGAAGACCATTCATGTTGTTGCTCAGGTCGCAGACGTTTTGCA
GCAGCAGTCGCTTCACGTTCGCTCGCGTATCGGTGATTCATTCTGCTAACCAGTAAGGCAACCCCGCCAG
CCTAGCCGGGTCCTCAACGACAGGAGCACGATCATGCGCACCCGTGGCCAGGACCCAACGCTGCCCGAGA
TGCGCCGCGTGCGGCTGCTGGAGATGGCGGACGCGATGGATATGTTCTGCCAAGGGTTGGTTTGCGCATT
CACAGTTCTCCGCAAGAATTGATTGGCTCCAATTCTTGGAGTGGTGAATCCGTTAGCGAGGTGCCGCCGG
CTTCCATTCAGGTCGAGGTGGCCCGGCTCCATGCACCGCGACGCAACGCGGGGAGGCAGACAAGGTATAG
GGCGGCGCCTACAATCCATGCCAACCCGTTCCATGTGCTCGCCGAGGCGGCATAAATCGCCGTGACGATC
AGCGGTCCAGTGATCGAAGTTAGGCTGGTAAGAGCCGCGAGCGATCCTTGAAGCTGTCCCTGATGGTCGT
CATCTACCTGCCTGGACAGCATGGCCTGCAACGCGGGCATCCCGATGCCGCCGGAAGCGAGAAGAATCAT
AATGGGGAAGGCCATCCAGCCTCGCGTCGCGAACGCCAGCAAGACGTAGCCCAGCGCGTCGGCCGCCATG
CCGGCGATAATGGCCTGCTTCTCGCCGAAACGTTTGGTGGCGGGACCAGTGACGAAGGCTTGAGCGAGGG
CGTGCAAGATTCCGAATACCGCAAGCGACAGGCCGATCATCGTCGCGCTCCAGCGAAAGCGGTCCTCGCC
GAAAATGACCCAGAGCGCTGCCGGCACCTGTCCTACGAGTTGCATGATAAAGAAGACAGTCATAAGTGCG
GCGACGATAGTCATGCCCCGCGCCCACCGGAAGGAGCTGACTGGGTTGAAGGCTCTCAAGGGCATCGGTC
GAGATCCCGGTGCCTAATGAGTGAGCTAACTTACATTAATTGCGTTGCGCTCACTGCCCGCTTTCCAGTC
GGGAAACCTGTCGTGCCAGCTGCATTAATGAATCGGCCAACGCGCGGGGAGAGGCGGTTTGCGTATTGGG
CGCCAGGGTGGTTTTTCTTTTCACCAGTGAGACGGGCAACAGCTGATTGCCCTTCACCGCCTGGCCCTGA
GAGAGTTGCAGCAAGCGGTCCACGCTGGTTTGCCCCAGCAGGCGAAAATCCTGTTTGATGGTGGTTAACG
GCGGGATATAACATGAGCTGTCTTCGGTATCGTCGTATCCCACTACCGAGATATCCGCACCAACGCGCAG
CCCGGACTCGGTAATGGCGCGCATTGCGCCCAGCGCCATCTGATCGTTGGCAACCAGCATCGCAGTGGGA
ACGATGCCCTCATTCAGCATTTGCATGGTTTGTTGAAAACCGGACATGGCACTCCAGTCGCCTTCCCGTT
CCGCTATCGGCTGAATTTGATTGCGAGTGAGATATTTATGCCAGCCAGCCAGACGCAGACGCGCCGAGAC
AGAACTTAATGGGCCCGCTAACAGCGCGATTTGCTGGTGACCCAATGCGACCAGATGCTCCACGCCCAGT
CGCGTACCGTCTTCATGGGAGAAAATAATACTGTTGATGGGTGTCTGGTCAGAGACATCAAGAAATAACG
CCGGAACATTAGTGCAGGCAGCTTCCACAGCAATGGCATCCTGGTCATCCAGCGGATAGTTAATGATCAG
CCCACTGACGCGTTGCGCGAGAAGATTGTGCACCGCCGCTTTACAGGCTTCGACGCCGCTTCGTTCTACC
ATCGACACCACCACGCTGGCACCCAGTTGATCGGCGCGAGATTTAATCGCCGCGACAATTTGCGACGGCG
CGTGCAGGGCCAGACTGGAGGTGGCAACGCCAATCAGCAACGACTGTTTGCCCGCCAGTTGTTGTGCCAC
GCGGTTGGGAATGTAATTCAGCTCCGCCATCGCCGCTTCCACTTTTTCCCGCGTTTTCGCAGAAACGTGG
CTGGCCTGGTTCACCACGCGGGAAACGGTCTGATAAGAGACACCGGCATACTCTGCGACATCGTATAACG
TTACTGGTTTCACATTCACCACCCTGAATTGACTCTCTTCCGGGCGCTATCATGCCATACCGCGAAAGGT
TTTGCGCCATTCGATGGTGTCCGGGATCTCGACGCTCTCCCTTATGCGACTCCTGCATTAGGAAGCAGCC
CAGTAGTAGGTTGAGGCCGTTGAGCACCGCCGCCGCAAGGAATGGTGCATGCAAGGAGATGGCGCCCAAC
AGTCCCCCGGCCACGGGGCCTGCCACCATACCCACGCCGAAACAAGCGCTCATGAGCCCGAAGTGGCGAG
CCCGATCTTCCCCATCGGTGATGTCGGCGATATAGGCGCCAGCAACCGCACCTGTGGCGCCGGTGATGCC
GGCCACGATGCGTCCGGCGTAGAGGATCGAGATCTCGATCCCGCGAAATTAATACGACTCACTATAGGGG
AATTGTGAGCGGATAACAATTCCCCTCTAGAAATAATTTTGTTTAACTTTAAGAAGGAGATATACCATGG
GCAGCAGCCATCATCATCATCATCACAGCAGCGGCCTGGTGCCGCGCGGCAGCCATATGCTGCCGAAACT
GGTGATCACCCACCGCGTTCATGATGAAATTCTGCAGCTGCTGGCGCCGCATTGCGAACTGATGACCAAC
CAGACCGATAGCACCCTGACCCGCGAAGAAATTCTGCGCCGTTGCCGCGATGCGCAGGCCATGATGGCGT
TTATGCCGGATCGCGTGGATGCGGATTTTCTGCAGGCGTGCCCGGAACTGCGTGTGGTTGGCTGTGCGCT
GAAAGGCTTTGATAACTTTGATGTTGATGCGTGTACCGCCCGTGGTGTGTGGCTGACCTTTGTGCCGGAT
CTGCTGACCGTGCCGACCGCGGAACTGGCGATTGGTCTGGCGGTGGGCCTGGGTCGCCATCTGCGTGCGG
CGGATGCGTTTGTGCGCAGCGGCGAATTTCAGGGCTGGCAGCCGCAGTTTTATGGCACCGGCCTGGATAA
TGCGACCGTTGGCATTCTGGGTATGGGTGCCATTGGCCTGGCGATGGCCGATCGCCTGCAGGGCTGGGGC
GCCACCCTGCAGTATCATGCGCGCAAAGCGCTGGATACCCAGACCGAACAGCGCCTGGGCCTGCGTCAGG
TGGCGTGTAGCGAACTGTTTGCCAGCAGCGATTTTATTCTGCTGGCGCTGCCGCTGAACGCGGATACCCA
GCACCTGGTGAATGCGGAACTGCTGGCGCTGGTTCGCCCGGGTGCCCTGCTGGTTAATCCGTGCCGTGGC
AGCGTTGTGGATGAAGCGGCGGTTCTGGCGGCGCTGGAACGTGGTCAGCTGGGTGGTTATGCGGCCGATG
TGTTTGAAATGGAAGATTGGGCGCGTGCGGATCGCCCGCGCCTGATTGATCCGGCGCTGCTGGCCCACCC
GAACACCCTGTTTACCCCGCATATTGGCAGCGCGGTGCGCGCGGTGCGTCTGGAAATCGAACGCTGCGCC
GCGCAGAACATTATTCAGGTTCTGGCGGGTGCCCGCCCGATTAATGCGGCCAACCGTCTGCCGAAAGCGG
AACCGGCGGCGTGCAGCTCTGGCCTGCCGGCGACCGGTGGCGGGAGCATGTTTAAAATTGTGTATCCGAA
CGCCAAAGATTTCTTTAGCTTCATCAACAGCATTACCAACGTTACGGATTCTATCATCCTGAACTTCACC
GAAGATGGCATCTTCAGTCGTCATCTGACGGAAGATAAAGTGCTGATGGCAATCATGCGCATTCCGAAAG
ATGTTCTGTCTGAATACAGTATTGATAGCCCGACCTCTGTGAAACTGGATGTGAGCTCTGTGAAGAAAAT
TCTGAGCAAAGCAAGTAGCAAAAAAGCGACGATTGAACTGACCGAAACGGATTCTGGCCTGAAAATCATC
ATCCGTGATGAAAAATCTGGTGCCAAAAGTACCATCTACATCAAAGCAGAAAAAGGCCAGGTTGAACAGC
TGACGGAACCGAAAGTGAACCTGGCCGTTAATTTTACCACGGATGAAAGCGTGCTGAACGTTATCGCGGC
CGATGTGACCCTGGTTGGTGAAGAAATGCGTATCAGCACGGAAGAAGATAAAATCAAAATTGAAGCGGGC
GAAGAAGGTAAACGCTATGTGGCCTTTCTGATGAAAGATAAACCGCTGAAAGAACTGAGCATCGATACCT
CTGCCTCTAGTAGCTACAGCGCAGAAATGTTCAAAGATGCGGTGAAAGGCCTGCGTGGTTTTAGTGCGCC
GACGATGGTGTCTTTCGGTGAAAATCTGCCGATGAAAATTGATGTGGAAGCAGTTAGCGGCGGTCACATG
ATCTTCTGGATTGCGCCGCGCCTGGGTGGCGGCGGTAGCGGCGGTGGTGGCAGCATGAACGCAAACGACA
ACGTGGTCATCGTCGGTACCGGACTGGCTGGCGTTGAGGTCGCCTTCGGCCTGCGCGCCAGCGGCTGGGA
AGGCAATATCCGGTTGGTGGGGGATGCGACGGTAATTCCCCATCACCTACCACCGCTATCCAAAGCTTAC
TTGGCCGGCAAAGCCACAGCGGAAAGCCTGTACCTGAGAACCCCAGATGCCTATGCAGCGCAGAACATCC
AACTACTCGGAGGCACACAGGTAACGGCTATCAACCGCGACCGACAGCAAGTAATCCTATCGGATGGCCG
GGCACTGGATTACGACCGGCTGGTATTGGCTACCGGAGGGCGTCCAAGACCCCTACCGGTGGCCAGTGGC
GCAGTTGGAAAGGCGAACAACTTTCGATACCTGCGCACACTGGAGGACGCCGAGTGCATTCGCCGGCAGC
TGATTGCGGATAACCGTCTGGTGGTGATTGGTGGCGGCTACATTGGCCTTGAAGTGGCTGCCACCGCCAT
CAAGGCGAACATGCACGTCACCCTGCTTGATACGGCAGCCCGGGTTCTGGAGCGGGTTACCGCCCCGCCG
GTATCGGCCTTTTACGAGCACCTACACCGCGAAGCCGGCGTTGACATACGAACCGGCACGCAGGTGTGCG
GGTTCGAGATGTCGACCGACCAACAGAAGGTTACCGCCGTCCTCTGCGAGGACGGCACAAGGCTGCCAGC
GGATCTGGTAATCGCCGGGATTGGCCTGATACCAAACTGCGAGTTGGCCAGTGCGGCCGGCCTGCAGGTT
GATAACGGCATCGTGATCAACGAACACATGCAGACCTCTGATCCCTTGATCATGGCCGTCGGCGACTGTG
CCCGATTTCACAGTCAGCTCTATGACCGCTGGGTGCGTATCGAATCGGTGCCCAATGCCTTGGAGCAGGC
ACGAAAGATCGCCGCCATCCTCTGTGGCAAGGTGCCACGCGATGAGGCGGCGCCCTGGTTCTGGTCCGAT
CAGTATGAGATCGGATTGAAGATGGTCGGACTGTCCGAAGGGTACGACCGGATCATTGTCCGCGGCTCTT
TGGCGCAACCCGACTTCAGCGTTTTCTACCTGCAGGGAGACCGGGTATTGGCGGTCGATACAGTGAACCG
TCCAGTGGAGTTCAACCAGTCAAAACAAATAATCACGGATCGTTTGCCGGTTGAACCAAACCTACTCGGT
GACGAAAGCGTGCCGTTAAAGGAAATCATCGCCGCCGCCAAAGCTGAACTGAGTAGTGCCTGAGGATCCG
GCTGCTAACAAAGCCCGAAAGGAAGCTGAGTTGGCTGCTGCCACCGCTGAGCAATAACTAGCATAACCCC
TTGGGGCCTCTAAACGGGTCTTGAGGGGTTTTTTGCTGAAAGGAGGAACTATATCCGGATATCCCGCAAG
AGGCCCGGCAGTACCGGCATAACCAAGCCTATGCCTACAGCATCCAGGGTGACGGTGCCGAGGATGACGA
TGAGCGCATTGTTAGATTTCATACACGGTGCCTGACTGCGTTAGCAATTTAACTGTGATAAACTACCGCA
TTAAAGCTTATCGATGATAAGCTGTCAAACATGAGAA
Features (pLannotate 1.2.2; 23 found; start..end, strand, type, name):
    104..208     +  promoter       AmpR promoter: bla
    209..1069    +  CDS            AmpR: β-lactamase; bla; confers resistance to ampicillin, carbenicillin, and related antibiotics
   1240..1828    +  rep_origin     ori: high-copy-number ColE1/pMB1/pBR322/pUC origin of replication
   2014..2156    -  misc_feature   bom: basis of mobility region from pBR322
   2258..2449    -  CDS            rop: Rop protein, which maintains plasmids at low copy number; rop
   2466..2846    +  CDS            YPB1_ECOLX: Protein predicted: Swiss-Prot protein existence level 4. From Escherichia coli.
   3088..3712    -  CDS            TcR (fragment): tetracycline efflux protein; tet; confers resistance to tetracycline
   3727..3748    -  protein_bind   CAP binding site: CAP binding activates transcription in the presence of cAMP. E. coli catabolite activator protein
   3761..4843    -  CDS            lacI: lac repressor; lacI; The lac repressor binds to the lac operator to inhibit transcription in E. coli. This inhibition can be relieved by adding lactose or isopropyl-β-D-thiogalactopyranoside (IPTG).
   4844..4921    -  promoter       lacI promoter: lacI
   4929..5208    -  CDS            TcR (fragment): tetracycline efflux protein; tet; confers resistance to tetracycline
   5230..5248    +  promoter       T7 promoter: promoter for bacteriophage T7 RNA polymerase
   5249..5273    +  protein_bind   lac operator: The lac repressor binds to the lac operator to inhibit transcription in E. coli. This inhibition can be relieved by adding lactose or isopropyl-β-D-thiogalactopyranoside (IPTG). lac repressor encoded by lacI
   5288..5310    +  RBS            RBS: efficient ribosome binding site from bacteriophage T7 gene 10 (Olins and Rangwala, 1989)
   5329..5345    +  CDS            capTEV™ (fragment): composite tag for in vivo biotinylation, TEV protease cleavage, and 6xHis tagging
   5356..5373    +  CDS            thrombin site: thrombin recognition and cleavage site
   5377..6384    +  CDS            ptxD: PTXD_PSEST - Experimental evidence at protein level: Swiss-Prot protein existence level 1. Catalyzes phosphite (phosphonate) oxidation. From Pseudomonas stutzeri (Pseudomonas perfectomarina).
   6418..7164    +  CDS            pcn1: PCNA1_SACS2 - Also known as pcnA-like. Experimental evidence at protein level: Swiss-Prot protein existence level 1. One of the sliding clamp subunits that acts as a moving platform for DNA processing. Responsible for tethering the catalytic subunit of DNA polymerase to DNA during high-speed replication. Heterotrimer stimulates the Holliday junction resolvase Hjc. DNA polymerase I, DNA ligase and the flap endonuclease may be constitutively associated with the PCNA heterotrimer forming a scanning complex able to couple DNA synthesis and Okazaki fragment maturation. From Saccharolobus solfataric
   7195..8460    +  CDS            camA: CAMA_PSEPU - Experimental evidence at protein level: Swiss-Prot protein existence level 1. The oxidation of camphor by cytochrome P450-CAM CamC requires the participation of the flavoprotein, putidaredoxin reductase CamA, and the iron-sulfur protein, putidaredoxin CamB, to mediate the transfer of electrons from NADH to P450 for oxygen activation. From Pseudomonas putida (Arthrobacter siderocapsulatus).
   8471..8520    +  CDS            SET1 (fragment): solubility-enhancement tag derived from T7 phage gene 10B
   8528..8575    +  terminator     T7 terminator: transcription terminator for bacteriophage T7 RNA polymerase
   8598..8702    -  CDS            TcR (fragment): tetracycline efflux protein; tet; confers resistance to tetracycline
   8750..8778    -  promoter       tet promoter: E. coli promoter for tetracycline efflux protein gene
