>Addgene plasmid #86969 | pPD1R | addgene full sequence | sequence record 173876 | Addgene NGS Result
TTCTTGAAGACGAAAGGGCCTCGTGATACGCCTATTTTTATAGGTTAATGTCATGATAATAATGGTTTCT
TAGACGTCAGGTGGCACTTTTCGGGGAAATGTGCGCGGAACCCCTATTTGTTTATTTTTCTAAATACATT
CAAATATGTATCCGCTCATGAGACAATAACCCTGATAAATGCTTCAATAATATTGAAAAAGGAAGAGTAT
GAGTATTCAACATTTCCGTGTCGCCCTTATTCCCTTTTTTGCGGCATTTTGCCTTCCTGTTTTTGCTCAC
CCAGAAACGCTGGTGAAAGTAAAAGATGCTGAAGATCAGTTGGGTGCACGAGTGGGTTACATCGAACTGG
ATCTCAACAGCGGTAAGATCCTTGAGAGTTTTCGCCCCGAAGAACGTTTTCCAATGATGAGCACTTTTAA
AGTTCTGCTATGTGGCGCGGTATTATCCCGTGTTGACGCCGGGCAAGAGCAACTCGGTCGCCGCATACAC
TATTCTCAGAATGACTTGGTTGAGTACTCACCAGTCACAGAAAAGCATCTTACGGATGGCATGACAGTAA
GAGAATTATGCAGTGCTGCCATAACCATGAGTGATAACACTGCGGCCAACTTACTTCTGACAACGATCGG
AGGACCGAAGGAGCTAACCGCTTTTTTGCACAACATGGGGGATCATGTAACTCGCCTTGATCGTTGGGAA
CCGGAGCTGAATGAAGCCATACCAAACGACGAGCGTGACACCACGATGCCTGCAGCAATGGCAACAACGT
TGCGCAAACTATTAACTGGCGAACTACTTACTCTAGCTTCCCGGCAACAATTAATAGACTGGATGGAGGC
GGATAAAGTTGCAGGACCACTTCTGCGCTCGGCCCTTCCGGCTGGCTGGTTTATTGCTGATAAATCTGGA
GCCGGTGAGCGTGGGTCTCGCGGTATCATTGCAGCACTGGGGCCAGATGGTAAGCCCTCCCGTATCGTAG
TTATCTACACGACGGGGAGTCAGGCAACTATGGATGAACGAAATAGACAGATCGCTGAGATAGGTGCCTC
ACTGATTAAGCATTGGTAACTGTCAGACCAAGTTTACTCATATATACTTTAGATTGATTTAAAACTTCAT
TTTTAATTTAAAAGGATCTAGGTGAAGATCCTTTTTGATAATCTCATGACCAAAATCCCTTAACGTGAGT
TTTCGTTCCACTGAGCGTCAGACCCCGTAGAAAAGATCAAAGGATCTTCTTGAGATCCTTTTTTTCTGCG
CGTAATCTGCTGCTTGCAAACAAAAAAACCACCGCTACCAGCGGTGGTTTGTTTGCCGGATCAAGAGCTA
CCAACTCTTTTTCCGAAGGTAACTGGCTTCAGCAGAGCGCAGATACCAAATACTGTCCTTCTAGTGTAGC
CGTAGTTAGGCCACCACTTCAAGAACTCTGTAGCACCGCCTACATACCTCGCTCTGCTAATCCTGTTACC
AGTGGCTGCTGCCAGTGGCGATAAGTCGTGTCTTACCGGGTTGGACTCAAGACGATAGTTACCGGATAAG
GCGCAGCGGTCGGGCTGAACGGGGGGTTCGTGCACACAGCCCAGCTTGGAGCGAACGACCTACACCGAAC
TGAGATACCTACAGCGTGAGCTATGAGAAAGCGCCACGCTTCCCGAAGGGAGAAAGGCGGACAGGTATCC
GGTAAGCGGCAGGGTCGGAACAGGAGAGCGCACGAGGGAGCTTCCAGGGGGAAACGCCTGGTATCTTTAT
AGTCCTGTCGGGTTTCGCCACCTCTGACTTGAGCGTCGATTTTTGTGATGCTCGTCAGGGGGGCGGAGCC
TATGGAAAAACGCCAGCAACGCGGCCTTTTTACGGTTCCTGGCCTTTTGCTGGCCTTTTGCTCACATGTT
CTTTCCTGCGTTATCCCCTGATTCTGTGGATAACCGTATTACCGCCTTTGAGTGAGCTGATACCGCTCGC
CGCAGCCGAACGACCGAGCGCAGCGAGTCAGTGAGCGAGGAAGCGGTTGAGCGCCTGATGCGGTATTTTC
TCCTTACGCATCTGTGCGGTATTTCACACCGCAATGGTGCACTCTCAGTACAATCTGCTCTGATGCCGCA
TAGTTAAGCCAGTATACACTCCGCTATCGCTACGTGACTGGGTCATGGCTGCGCCCCGACACCCGCCAAC
ACCCGCTGACGCGCCCTGACGGGCTTGTCTGCTCCCGGCATCCGCTTACAGACAAGCTGTGACCGTCTCC
GGGAGCTGCATGTGTCAGAGGTTTTCACCGTCATCACCGAAACGCGCGAGGCAGCTGCGGTAAAGCTCAT
CAGCGTGGTCGTGAAGCGATTCACAGATGTCTGCCTGTTCATCCGCGTCCAGCTCGTTGAGTTTCTCCAG
AAGCGTTAATGTCTGGCTTCTGATAAAGCGGGCCATGTTAAGGGCGGTTTTTTCCTGTTTGGTCACTGAT
GCCTCCGTGTAAGGGGGATTTCTGTTCATGGGGGTAATGATACCGATGAAACGAGAGAGGATGCTCACGA
TACGGGTTACTGATGATGAACATGCCCGGTTACTGGAACGTTGTGAGGGTAAACAACTGGCGGTATGGAT
GCGGCGGGACCAGAGAAAAATCACTCAGGGTCAATGCCAGCGCTTCGTTAATACAGATGTAGGTGTTCCA
CAGGGTAGCCAGCAGCATCCTGCGATGCAGATCCGGAACATAATGGTGCAGGGCGCTGACTTCCGCGTTT
CCAGACTTTACGAAACACGGAAACCGAAGACCATTCATGTTGTTGCTCAGGTCGCAGACGTTTTGCAGCA
GCAGTCGCTTCACGTTCGCTCGCGTATCGGTGATTCATTCTGCTAACCAGTAAGGCAACCCCGCCAGCCT
AGCCGGGTCCTCAACGACAGGAGCACGATCATGCGCACCCGTGGCCAGGACCCAACGCTGCCCGAGATGC
GCCGCGTGCGGCTGCTGGAGATGGCGGACGCGATGGATATGTTCTGCCAAGGGTTGGTTTGCGCATTCAC
AGTTCTCCGCAAGAATTGATTGGCTCCAATTCTTGGAGTGGTGAATCCGTTAGCGAGGTGCCGCCGGCTT
CCATTCAGGTCGAGGTGGCCCGGCTCCATGCACCGCGACGCAACGCGGGGAGGCAGACAAGGTATAGGGC
GGCGCCTACAATCCATGCCAACCCGTTCCATGTGCTCGCCGAGGCGGCATAAATCGCCGTGACGATCAGC
GGTCCAATGATCGAAGTTAGGCTGGTAAGAGCCGCGAGCGATCCTTGAAGCTGTCCCTGATGGTCGTCAT
CTACCTGCCTGGACAGCATGGCCTGCAACGCGGGCATCCCGATGCCGCCGGAAGCGAGAAGAATCATAAT
GGGGAAGGCCATCCAGCCTCGCGTCGCGAACGCCAGCAAGACGTAGCCCAGCGCGTCGGCCGCCATGCCG
GCGATAATGGCCTGCTTCTCGCCGAAACGTTTGGTGGCGGGACCAGTGACGAAGGCTTGAGCGAGGGCGT
GCAAGATTCCGAATACCGCAAGCGACAGGCCGATCATCGTCGCGCTCCAGCGAAAGCGGTCCTCGCCGAA
AATGACCCAGAGCGCTGCCGGCACCTGTCCTACGAGTTGCATGATAAAGAAGACAGTCATAAGTGCGGCG
ACGATAGTCATGCCCCGCGCCCACCGGAAGGAGCTGACTGGGTTGAAGGCTCTCAAGGGCATCGGTCGAG
ATCCCGGTGCCTAATGAGTGAGCTAACTTACATTAATTGCGTTGCGCTCACTGCCCGCTTTCCAGTCGGG
AAACCTGTCGTGCCAGCTGCATTAATGAATCGGCCAACGCGCGGGGAGAGGCGGTTTGCGTATTGGGCGC
CAGGGTGGTTTTTCTTTTCACCAGTGAGACGGGCAACAGCTGATTGCCCTTCACCGCCTGGCCCTGAGAG
AGTTGCAGCAAGCGGTCCACGCTGGTTTGCCCCAGCAGGCGAAAATCCTGTTTGATGGTGGTTAACGGCG
GGATATAACATGAGCTGTCTTCGGTATCGTCGTATCCCACTACCGAGATATCCGCACCAACGCGCAGCCC
GGACTCGGTAATGGCGCGCATTGCGCCCAGCGCCATCTGATCGTTGGCAACCAGCATCGCAGTGGGAACG
ATGCCCTCATTCAGCATTTGCATGGTTTGTTGAAAACCGGACATGGCACTCCAGTCGCCTTCCCGTTCCG
CTATCGGCTGAATTTGATTGCGAGTGAGATATTTATGCCAGCCAGCCAGACGCAGACGCGCCGAGACAGA
ACTTAATGGGCCCGCTAACAGCGCGATTTGCTGGTGACCCAATGCGACCAGATGCTCCACGCCCAGTCGC
GTACCGTCTTCATGGGAGAAAATAATACTGTTGATGGGTGTCTGGTCAGAGACATCAAGAAATAACGCCG
GAACATTAGTGCAGGCAGCTTCCACAGCAATGGCATCCTGGTCATCCAGCGGATAGTTAATGATCAGCCC
ACTGACGCGTTGCGCGAGAAGATTGTGCACCGCCGCTTTACAGGCTTCGACGCCGCTTCGTTCTACCATC
GACACCACCACGCTGGCACCCAGTTGATCGGCGCGAGATTTAATCGCCGCGACAATTTGCGACGGCGCGT
GCAGGGCCAGACTGGAGGTGGCAACGCCAATCAGCAACGACTGTTTGCCCGCCAGTTGTTGTGCCACGCG
GTTGGGAATGTAATTCAGCTCCGCCATCGCCGCTTCCACTTTTTCCCGCGTTTTCGCAGAAACGTGGCTG
GCCTGGTTCACCACGCGGGAAACGGTCTGATAAGAGACACCGGCATACTCTGCGACATCGTATAACGTTA
CTGGTTTCACATTCACCACCCTGAATTGACTCTCTTCCGGGCGCTATCATGCCATACCGCGAAAGGTTTT
GCGCCATTCGATGGTGTCCGGGATCTCGACGCTCTCCCTTATGCGACTCCTGCATTAGGAAGCAGCCCAG
TAGTAGGTTGAGGCCGTTGAGCACCGCCGCCGCAAGGAATGGTGCATGCAAGGAGATGGCGCCCAACAGT
CCCCCGGCCACGGGGCCTGCCACCATACCCACGCCGAAACAAGCGCTCATGAGCCCGAAGTGGCGAGCCC
GATCTTCCCCATCGGTGATGTCGGCGATATAGGCGCCAGCAACCGCACCTGTGGCGCCGGTGATGCCGGC
CACGATGCGTCCGGCGTAGAGGATCGAGATCTCGATCCCGCGAAATTAATACGACTCACTATAGGGGAAT
TGTGAGCGGATAACAATTCCCCTCTAGAAATAATTTTGTTTAACTTTAAGAAGGAGATATACCATGGGCA
GCAGCCATCATCATCATCATCACAGCAGCGGCCTGGTGCCGCGCGGCAGCCATATGCTGCCGAAACTGGT
GATCACCCACCGCGTTCATGATGAAATTCTGCAGCTGCTGGCGCCGCATTGCGAACTGATGACCAACCAG
ACCGATAGCACCCTGACCCGCGAAGAAATTCTGCGCCGTTGCCGCGATGCGCAGGCCATGATGGCGTTTA
TGCCGGATCGCGTGGATGCGGATTTTCTGCAGGCGTGCCCGGAACTGCGTGTGGTTGGCTGTGCGCTGAA
AGGCTTTGATAACTTTGATGTTGATGCGTGTACCGCCCGTGGTGTGTGGCTGACCTTTGTGCCGGATCTG
CTGACCGTGCCGACCGCGGAACTGGCGATTGGTCTGGCGGTGGGCCTGGGTCGCCATCTGCGTGCGGCGG
ATGCGTTTGTGCGCAGCGGCGAATTTCAGGGCTGGCAGCCGCAGTTTTATGGCACCGGCCTGGATAATGC
GACCGTTGGCATTCTGGGTATGGGTGCCATTGGCCTGGCGATGGCCGATCGCCTGCAGGGCTGGGGCGCC
ACCCTGCAGTATCATGCGCGCAAAGCGCTGGATACCCAGACCGAACAGCGCCTGGGCCTGCGTCAGGTGG
CGTGTAGCGAACTGTTTGCCAGCAGCGATTTTATTCTGCTGGCGCTGCCGCTGAACGCGGATACCCAGCA
CCTGGTGAATGCGGAACTGCTGGCGCTGGTTCGCCCGGGTGCCCTGCTGGTTAATCCGTGCCGTGGCAGC
GTTGTGGATGAAGCGGCGGTTCTGGCGGCGCTGGAACGTGGTCAGCTGGGTGGTTATGCGGCCGATGTGT
TTGAAATGGAAGATTGGGCGCGTGCGGATCGCCCGCGCCTGATTGATCCGGCGCTGCTGGCCCACCCGAA
CACCCTGTTTACCCCGCATATTGGCAGCGCGGTGCGCGCGGTGCGTCTGGAAATCGAACGCTGCGCCGCG
CAGAACATTATTCAGGTTCTGGCGGGTGCCCGCCCGATTAATGCGGCCAACCGTCTGCCGAAAGCGGAAC
CGGCGGCGTGCAGCTCTGGCCTGCCGGCGACCGGTGGCGGGAGCATGTTTAAAATTGTGTATCCGAACGC
CAAAGATTTCTTTAGCTTCATCAACAGCATTACCAACGTTACGGATTCTATCATCCTGAACTTCACCGAA
GATGGCATCTTCAGTCGTCATCTGACGGAAGATAAAGTGCTGATGGCAATCATGCGCATTCCGAAAGATG
TTCTGTCTGAATACAGTATTGATAGCCCGACCTCTGTGAAACTGGATGTGAGCTCTGTGAAGAAAATTCT
GAGCAAAGCAAGTAGCAAAAAAGCGACGATTGAACTGACCGAAACGGATTCTGGCCTGAAAATCATCATC
CGTGATGAAAAATCTGGTGCCAAAAGTACCATCTACATCAAAGCAGAAAAAGGCCAGGTTGAACAGCTGA
CGGAACCGAAAGTGAACCTGGCCGTTAATTTTACCACGGATGAAAGCGTGCTGAACGTTATCGCGGCCGA
TGTGACCCTGGTTGGTGAAGAAATGCGTATCAGCACGGAAGAAGATAAAATCAAAATTGAAGCGGGCGAA
GAAGGTAAACGCTATGTGGCCTTTCTGATGAAAGATAAACCGCTGAAAGAACTGAGCATCGATACCTCTG
CCTCTAGTAGCTACAGCGCAGAAATGTTCAAAGATGCGGTGAAAGGCCTGCGTGGTTTTAGTGCGCCGAC
GATGGTGTCTTTCGGTGAAAATCTGCCGATGAAAATTGATGTGGAAGCAGTTAGCGGCGGTCACATGATC
TTCTGGATTGCGCCGCGCCTGGGTGGCGGCGGTAGCGGCGGTGGTGGCAGCATGAACGCAAACGACAACG
TGGTCATCGTCGGTACCGGACTGGCTGGCGTTGAGGTCGCCTTCGGCCTGCGCGCCAGCGGCTGGGAAGG
CAATATCCGGTTGGTGGGGGATGCGACGGTAATTCCCCATCACCTACCACCGCTATCCAAAGCTTACTTG
GCCGGCAAAGCCACAGCGGAAAGCCTGTACCTGAGAACCCCAGATGCCTATGCAGCGCAGAACATCCAAC
TACTCGGAGGCACACAGGTAACGGCTATCAACCGCGACCGACAGCAAGTAATCCTATCGGATGGCCGGGC
ACTGGATTACGACCGGCTGGTATTGGCTACCGGAGGGCGTCCAAGACCCCTACCGGTGGCCAGTGGCGCA
GTTGGAAAGGCGAACAACTTTCGATACCTGCGCACACTGGAGGACGCCGAGTGCATTCGCCGGCAGCTGA
TTGCGGATAACCGTCTGGTGGTGATTGGTGGCGGCTACATTGGCCTTGAAGTGGCTGCCACCGCCATCAA
GGCGAACATGCACGTCACCCTGCTTGATACGGCAGCCCGGGTTCTGGAGCGGGTTACCGCCCCGCCGGTA
TCGGCCTTTTACGAGCACCTACACCGCGAAGCCGGCGTTGACATACGAACCGGCACGCAGGTGTGCGGGT
TCGAGATGTCGACCGACCAACAGAAGGTTACCGCCGTCCTCTGCGAGGACGGCACAAGGCTGCCAGCGGA
TCTGGTAATCGCCGGGATTGGCCTGATACCAAACTGCGAGTTGGCCAGTGCGGCCGGCCTGCAGGTTGAT
AACGGCATCGTGATCAACGAACACATGCAGACCTCTGATCCCTTGATCATGGCCGTCGGCGACTGTGCCC
GATTTCACAGTCAGCTCTATGACCGCTGGGTGCGTATCGAATCGGTGCCCAATGCCTTGGAGCAGGCACG
AAAGATCGCCGCCATCCTCTGTGGCAAGGTGCCACGCGATGAGGCGGCGCCCTGGTTCTGGTCCGATCAG
TATGAGATCGGATTGAAGATGGTCGGACTGTCCGAAGGGTACGACCGGATCATTGTCCGCGGCTCTTTGG
CGCAACCCGACTTCAGCGTTTTCTACCTGCAGGGAGACCGGGTATTGGCGGTCGATACAGTGAACCGTCC
AGTGGAGTTCAACCAGTCAAAACAAATAATCACGGATCGTTTGCCGGTTGAACCAAACCTACTCGGTGAC
GAAAGCGTGCCGTTAAAGGAAATCATCGCCGCCGCCAAAGCTGAACTGAGTAGTGCCTGAGGATCCGGCT
GCTAACAAAGCCCGAAAGGAAGCTGAGTTGGCTGCTGCCACCGCTGAGCAATAACTAGCATAACCCCTTG
GGGCCTCTAAACGGGTCTTGAGGGGTTTTTTGCTGAAAGGAGGAACTATATCCGGATATCCCGCAAGAGG
CCCGGCAGTACCGGCATAACCAAGCCTATGCCTACAGCATCCAGGGTGACGGTGCCGAGGATGACGATGA
GCGCATTGTTAGATTTCATACACGGTGCCTGACTGCGTTAGCAATTTAACTGTGATAAACTACCGCATTA
AAGCTTATCGATGATAAGCTGTCAAACATGAGAA
Features (pLannotate 1.2.2; 23 found; start..end, strand, type, name):
    104..208     +  promoter       AmpR promoter: bla
    209..1069    +  CDS            AmpR: β-lactamase; bla; confers resistance to ampicillin, carbenicillin, and related antibiotics
   1240..1828    +  rep_origin     ori: high-copy-number ColE1/pMB1/pBR322/pUC origin of replication
   2014..2153    -  misc_feature   bom: basis of mobility region from pBR322
   2255..2446    -  CDS            rop: Rop protein, which maintains plasmids at low copy number; rop
   2463..2843    +  CDS            YPB1_ECOLX: Protein predicted: Swiss-Prot protein existence level 4. From Escherichia coli.
   3085..3709    -  CDS            TcR (fragment): tetracycline efflux protein; tet; confers resistance to tetracycline
   3724..3745    -  protein_bind   CAP binding site: CAP binding activates transcription in the presence of cAMP. E. coli catabolite activator protein
   3758..4840    -  CDS            lacI: lac repressor; lacI; The lac repressor binds to the lac operator to inhibit transcription in E. coli. This inhibition can be relieved by adding lactose or isopropyl-β-D-thiogalactopyranoside (IPTG).
   4841..4918    -  promoter       lacI promoter: lacI
   4926..5205    -  CDS            TcR (fragment): tetracycline efflux protein; tet; confers resistance to tetracycline
   5227..5245    +  promoter       T7 promoter: promoter for bacteriophage T7 RNA polymerase
   5246..5270    +  protein_bind   lac operator: The lac repressor binds to the lac operator to inhibit transcription in E. coli. This inhibition can be relieved by adding lactose or isopropyl-β-D-thiogalactopyranoside (IPTG). lac repressor encoded by lacI
   5285..5307    +  RBS            RBS: efficient ribosome binding site from bacteriophage T7 gene 10 (Olins and Rangwala, 1989)
   5326..5342    +  CDS            capTEV™ (fragment): composite tag for in vivo biotinylation, TEV protease cleavage, and 6xHis tagging
   5353..5370    +  CDS            thrombin site: thrombin recognition and cleavage site
   5374..6381    +  CDS            ptxD: PTXD_PSEST - Experimental evidence at protein level: Swiss-Prot protein existence level 1. Catalyzes phosphite (phosphonate) oxidation. From Pseudomonas stutzeri (Pseudomonas perfectomarina).
   6415..7161    +  CDS            pcn1: PCNA1_SACS2 - Also known as pcnA-like. Experimental evidence at protein level: Swiss-Prot protein existence level 1. One of the sliding clamp subunits that acts as a moving platform for DNA processing. Responsible for tethering the catalytic subunit of DNA polymerase to DNA during high-speed replication. Heterotrimer stimulates the Holliday junction resolvase Hjc. DNA polymerase I, DNA ligase and the flap endonuclease may be constitutively associated with the PCNA heterotrimer forming a scanning complex able to couple DNA synthesis and Okazaki fragment maturation. From Saccharolobus solfataric
   7192..8457    +  CDS            camA: CAMA_PSEPU - Experimental evidence at protein level: Swiss-Prot protein existence level 1. The oxidation of camphor by cytochrome P450-CAM CamC requires the participation of the flavoprotein, putidaredoxin reductase CamA, and the iron-sulfur protein, putidaredoxin CamB, to mediate the transfer of electrons from NADH to P450 for oxygen activation. From Pseudomonas putida (Arthrobacter siderocapsulatus).
   8468..8517    +  CDS            SET1 (fragment): solubility-enhancement tag derived from T7 phage gene 10B
   8525..8572    +  terminator     T7 terminator: transcription terminator for bacteriophage T7 RNA polymerase
   8595..8699    -  CDS            TcR (fragment): tetracycline efflux protein; tet; confers resistance to tetracycline
   8747..8775    -  promoter       tet promoter: E. coli promoter for tetracycline efflux protein gene
