[The description below was written by a language model from this plasmid's Addgene catalogue record and pLannotate feature annotations shown in this document.]
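Description:
pPD1R is a bacterial expression plasmid built on the Novagen pET-15b(+) backbone, in which one SapI recognition site was removed by mutation. It replicates in E. coli from a pBR322-type ColE1 origin accompanied by the bom region and the rop gene, consistent with its listing as low copy, and it is selected with ampicillin through the β-lactamase gene. The tetracycline-resistance fragments and tet promoter in the feature tables are non-functional remnants of the pBR322 ancestry. A plasmid-borne lacI gene supplies repressor for the lac operator placed just downstream of the T7 promoter, so expression requires a host providing T7 RNA polymerase and is induced with IPTG. A T7 gene 10 ribosome binding site and a T7 terminator flank the coding region.

The roughly 3.1 kb insert, cloned between NdeI and BamHI, encodes a single tripartite fusion, PTDH-PCNA1-PdR. It is preceded by the backbone's N-terminal His6 tag and thrombin cleavage site; the short "capTEV" annotation most likely reflects just the His-tag portion. The first domain is phosphite dehydrogenase (ptxD, Pseudomonas stutzeri) carrying E175A/A176R substitutions. The second is PCNA1, one subunit of the heterotrimeric sliding clamp of Sulfolobus (Saccharolobus) solfataricus. The third is putidaredoxin reductase (camA, Pseudomonas putida), the flavoprotein that passes electrons from NADH towards cytochrome P450cam. Short unannotated gaps between the domains presumably encode linkers.

According to the associated publication title, the construct belongs to work on supramolecular protein assembly that immobilises a P450 monooxygenase system as a water-insoluble gel. PCNA1 presumably acts as the assembly scaffold, and phosphite oxidation is a plausible route to cofactor regeneration. The depositor and sequencing-derived records differ by 3 nt in length but carry identical annotations.
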