Addgene plasmid #86969: pPD1R
Purpose: Expresses PCNA1 protein fused phosphite dehydrogenase and putidaredoxin reductase in E. coli
Depositing lab: Teruyuki Nagamune. Depositing organization: The University of Tokyo. Publication: Supramolecular protein assembly supports immobilization of a cytochrome P450 monooxygenase system as water-insoluble gel. Tan CY, Hirakawa H, Nagamune T. Sci Rep. 2015 Mar 3;5:8648. doi: 10.1038/srep08648. PubMed 25733255.
Backbone
  Vector backbone: pET-15b(+)
  Backbone manufacturer: Novagen
  Backbone size w/o insert (bp): 5700
  Total vector size (bp): 8787
  Modifications to backbone: A SapI recognition site (GAAGAGC) was modified to GTTGAGC
  Vector type: Bacterial Expression
Growth in bacteria
  Bacterial resistance: Ampicillin, 100 μg/mL
  Growth temperature: 37°C
  Growth strain: DH5alpha
  Growth instructions: Supplement with 1% glucose is recommended to suppress leaky expression
  Copy number: Low Copy
Gene/Insert
  Gene/Insert name: PCNA1 fused to phosphite dehydrogenase and putidaredoxin reductase (alt name: PTDH-PCNA1-PdR)
  Species: Synthetic; Pseudomonas; Sulfolobus
  Insert size (bp): 3087
  Mutation: E175A/A176R in PTDH
  GenBank ID: AAA25758.1 WP_009988793.1
  Promoter: T7 promoter
  Tag / fusion protein: His6 tag (N terminal on backbone)
  Cloning method: Restriction Enzyme; 5′ cloning site NdeI (not destroyed); 3′ cloning site BamHI (not destroyed)
  Sequencing primers: 5′ T7; 3′ T7 Terminal
Resource information
  A portion of this plasmid was derived from a plasmid made by: Masahiro Goto, Kyushu University
Terms and licenses: Academic/Nonprofit Terms; Industry Terms: Not Available to Industry
How to cite: pPD1R was a gift from Teruyuki Nagamune (Addgene plasmid # 86969 ; http://n2t.net/addgene:86969 ; RRID:Addgene_86969)
